>Addgene plasmid #183023 | pFA6a-FKBP-GFP-HIS3MX6 | addgene full sequence | sequence record 361815 | Addgene NGS Result
GAACGCGGCCGCCAGCTGAAGCTTCGTACGCTGCAGGTCGACGGATCCCCGGGTTAATTAACGGAGGAGG
AGGAAGCGGAGTGCAGGTGGAGACTATCTCCCCAGGAGACGGGCGCACCTTCCCCAAGCGCGGCCAGACC
TGCGTGGTGCACTACACCGGGATGCTTGAAGATGGAAAGAAAGTTGATTCCTCCCGGGACAGAAACAAGC
CCTTTAAGTTTATGCTAGGCAAGCAGGAGGTGATCCGAGGCTGGGAAGAAGGGGTTGCCCAGATGAGTGT
GGGTCAGAGAGCCAAACTGACTATATCTCCAGATTATGCCTATGGTGCCACTGGGCACCCAGGCATCATC
CCACCACATGCCACTCTCGTCTTCGATGTGGAGCTTCTAAAACTGGAAGGAGGAGGAGGAAGCAGTAAAG
GAGAAGAACTTTTCACTGGAGTTGTCCCAATTCTTGTTGAATTAGATGGTGATGTTAATGGGCACAAATT
TTCTGTCAGTGGAGAGGGTGAAGGTGATGCAACATACGGAAAACTTACCCTTAAATTTATTTGCACTACT
GGAAAACTACCTGTTCCATGGCCAACACTTGTCACTACTTTCACTTATGGTGTTCAATGCTTTTCAAGAT
ACCCAGATCATATGAAACGGCATGACTTTTTCAAGAGTGCCATGCCCGAAGGTTATGTACAGGAAAGAAC
TATATTTTTCAAAGATGACGGGAACTACAAGACACGTGCTGAAGTCAAGTTTGAAGGTGATACCCTTGTT
AATAGAATCGAGTTAAAAGGTATTGATTTTAAAGAAGATGGAAACATTCTTGGACACAAATTGGAATACA
ACTATAACTCACACAATGTATACATCATGGCAGACAAACAAAAGAATGGAATCAAAGTTAACTTCAAAAT
TAGACACAACATTGAAGATGGAAGCGTTCAACTAGCAGACCATTATCAACAAAATACTCCAATTGGCGAT
GGCCCTGTCCTTTTACCAGACAACCATTACCTGTCCACACAATCTGCCCTTTCGAAAGATCCCAACGAAA
AGAGAGACCACATGGTCCTTCTTGAGTTTGTAACAGCTGCTGGGATTACACATGGCATGGATGAACTATA
CAAATAGGGCGCGCCACTTCTAAATAAGCGAATTTCTTATGATTTATGATTTTTATTATTAAATAAGTTA
TAAAAAAAATAAGTGTATACAAATTTTAAAGTGACTCTTAGGTTTTAAAACGAAAATTCTTATTCTTGAG
TAACTCTTTCCTGTAGGTCAGGTTGCTTTCTCAGGTATAGTATGAGGTCGCTCTTATTGACCACACCTCT
ACCGGCAGATCCGCTAGGGATAACAGGGTAATATAGATCTGTTTAGCTTGCCTCGTCCCCGCCGGGTCAC
CCGGCCAGCGACATGGAGGCCCAGAATACCCTCCTTGACAGTCTTGACGTGCGCAGCTCAGGGGCATGAT
GTGACTGTCGCCCGTACATTTAGCCCATACATCCCCATGTATAATCATTTGCATCCATACATTTTGATGG
CCGCACGGCGCGAAGCAAAAATTACGGCTCCTCGCTGCAGACCTGCGAGCAGGGAAACGCTCCCCTCACA
GACGCGTTGAATTGTCCCCACGCCGCGCCCCTGTAGAGAAATATAAAAGGTTAGGATTTGCCACTGAGGT
TCTTCTTTCATATACTTCCTTTTAAAATCTTGCTAGGATACAGTTCTCACATCACATCCGAACATAAACA
ACCATGGCAGAACCAGCCCAAAAAAAGCAAAAACAAACTGTTCAGGAGCGCAAGGCGTTTATCTCCCGTA
TCACTAATGAAACTAAAATTCAAATCGCTATTTCGCTGAATGGTGGTTATATTCAAATAAAAGATTCGAT
TCTTCCTGCAAAGAAGGATGACGATGTAGCTTCCCAAGCTACTCAGTCACAGGTCATCGATATTCACACA
GGTGTTGGCTTTTTGGATCATATGATCCATGCGTTGGCAAAACACTCTGGTTGGTCTCTTATTGTTGAAT
GTATTGGTGACCTGCACATTGACGATCACCATACTACCGAAGATTGCGGTATCGCATTAGGGCAAGCGTT
CAAAGAAGCAATGGGTGCTGTCCGTGGTGTAAAAAGATTCGGTACTGGGTTCGCACCATTGGATGAGGCG
CTATCACGTGCCGTAGTCGATTTATCTAGTAGACCATTTGCTGTAATCGACCTTGGATTGAAGAGAGAGA
TGATTGGTGATTTATCCACTGAAATGATTCCACACTTTTTGGAAAGTTTCGCGGAGGCGGCCAGAATTAC
TTTGCATGTTGATTGTCTGAGAGGTTTCAACGATCACCACAGAAGTGAGAGTGCGTTCAAGGCTTTGGCT
GTTGCCATAAGAGAAGCTATTTCTAGCAATGGCACCAATGACGTTCCCTCAACCAAAGGTGTTTTGATGT
GAAGTACTGACAATAAAAAGATTCTTGTTTTCAAGAACTTGTCATTTGTATAGTTTTTTTATATTGTAGT
TGTTCTATTTTAATCAAATGTTAGCGTGATTTATATTTTTTTTCGCCTCGACATCATCTGCCCAGATGCG
AAGTTAAGTGCGCAGAAAGTAATATCATGCGTCAATCGTATGTGAATGCTGGTCGCTATACTGCTGTCGA
TTCGATACTAACGCCGCCATCCAGTTTAAACGAGCTCGAATTCATCGATGATATCAGATCCACTAGTGGC
CTATGCGGCCGCGGATCTGCCGGTCTCCCTATAGTGAGTCGTATTAATTTCGATAAGCCAGGTTAACCTG
CATTAATGAATCGGCCAACGCGCGGGGAGAGGCGGTTTGCGTATTGGGCGCTCTTCCGCTTCCTCGCTCA
CTGACTCGCTGCGCTCGGTCGTTCGGCTGCGGCGAGCGGTATCAGCTCACTCAAAGGCGGTAATACGGTT
ATCCACAGAATCAGGGGATAACGCAGGAAAGAACATGTGAGCAAAAGGCCAGCAAAAGGCCAGGAACCGT
AAAAAGGCCGCGTTGCTGGCGTTTTTCCATAGGCTCCGCCCCCCTGACGAGCATCACAAAAATCGACGCT
CAAGTCAGAGGTGGCGAAACCCGACAGGACTATAAAGATACCAGGCGTTTCCCCCTGGAAGCTCCCTCGT
GCGCTCTCCTGTTCCGACCCTGCCGCTTACCGGATACCTGTCCGCCTTTCTCCCTTCGGGAAGCGTGGCG
CTTTCTCATAGCTCACGCTGTAGGTATCTCAGTTCGGTGTAGGTCGTTCGCTCCAAGCTGGGCTGTGTGC
ACGAACCCCCCGTTCAGCCCGACCGCTGCGCCTTATCCGGTAACTATCGTCTTGAGTCCAACCCGGTAAG
ACACGACTTATCGCCACTGGCAGCAGCCACTGGTAACAGGATTAGCAGAGCGAGGTATGTAGGCGGTGCT
ACAGAGTTCTTGAAGTGGTGGCCTAACTACGGCTACACTAGAAGAACAGTATTTGGTATCTGCGCTCTGC
TGAAGCCAGTTACCTTCGGAAAAAGAGTTGGTAGCTCTTGATCCGGCAAACAAACCACCGCTGGTAGCGG
TGGTTTTTTTGTTTGCAAGCAGCAGATTACGCGCAGAAAAAAAGGATCTCAAGAAGATCCTTTGATCTTT
TCTACGGGGTCTGACGCTCAGTGGAACGAAAACTCACGTTAAGGGATTTTGGTCATGAGATTATCAAAAA
GGATCTTCACCTAGATCCTTTTAAATTAAAAATGAAGTTTTAAATCAATCTAAAGTATATATGAGTAAAC
TTGGTCTGACAGTTACCAATGCTTAATCAGTGAGGCACCTATCTCAGCGATCTGTCTATTTCGTTCATCC
ATAGTTGCCTGACTCCCCGTCGTGTAGATAACTACGATACGGGAGGGCTTACCATCTGGCCCCAGTGCTG
CAATGATACCGCGAGACCCACGCTCACCGGCTCCAGATTTATCAGCAATAAACCAGCCAGCCGGAAGGGC
CGAGCGCAGAAGTGGTCCTGCAACTTTATCCGCCTCCATCCAGTCTATTAATTGTTGCCGGGAAGCTAGA
GTAAGTAGTTCGCCAGTTAATAGTTTGCGCAACGTTGTTGCCATTGCTACAGGCATCGTGGTGTCACGCT
CGTCGTTTGGTATGGCTTCATTCAGCTCCGGTTCCCAACGATCAAGGCGAGTTACATGATCCCCCATGTT
GTGCAAAAAAGCGGTTAGCTCCTTCGGTCCTCCGATCGTTGTCAGAAGTAAGTTGGCCGCAGTGTTATCA
CTCATGGTTATGGCAGCACTGCATAATTCTCTTACTGTCATGCCATCCGTAAGATGCTTTTCTGTGACTG
GTGAGTACTCAACCAAGTCATTCTGAGAATAGTGTATGCGGCGACCGAGTTGCTCTTGCCCGGCGTCAAT
ACGGGATAATACCGCGCCACATAGCAGAACTTTAAAAGTGCTCATCATTGGAAAACGTTCTTCGGGGCGA
AAACTCTCAAGGATCTTACCGCTGTTGAGATCCAGTTCGATGTAACCCACTCGTGCACCCAACTGATCTT
CAGCATCTTTTACTTTCACCAGCGTTTCTGGGTGAGCAAAAACAGGAAGGCAAAATGCCGCAAAAAAGGG
AATAAGGGCGACACGGAAATGTTGAATACTCATACTCTTCCTTTTTCAATATTATTGAAGCATTTATCAG
GGTTATTGTCTCATGAGCGGATACATATTTGAATGTATTTAGAAAAATAAACAAATAGGGGTTCCGCGCA
CATTTCCCCGAAAAGTGCCACCTGACGTCTAAGAAACCATTATTATCATGACATTAACCTATAAAAATAG
GCGTATCACGAGGCCCTTTCGTCTCGCGCGTTTCGGTGATGACGGTGAAAACCTCTGACACATGCAGCTC
CCGGAGACGGTCACAGCTTGTCTGTAAGCGGATGCCGGGAGCAGACAAGCCCGTCAGGGCGCGTCAGCGG
GTGTTGGCGGGTGTCGGGGCTGGCTTAACTATGCGGCATCAGAGCAGATTGTACTGAGAGTGCACCATAT
GGACATATTGTCGTTAGAACGCGGCTACAATTAATACATAACCTTATGTATCATACACATACGATTTAGG
TGACACTATA
Features (pLannotate 1.2.2; 14 found; start..end, strand, type, name):
     78..398     +  CDS            DmrB: F36V mutant of FK506-binding protein FKBP12 binds synthetic ligands that do not bind wild-type FKBP
    414..1127    +  CDS            GFP: Aequoria victoria green fluorescent protein
   1148..1335    +  terminator     ADH1 terminator: S. cerevisiae ADH1; transcription terminator for the S. cerevisiae alcohol dehydrogenase 1 (ADH1) gene
   1410..1753    +  promoter       TEF promoter: Ashbya gossypii TEF promoter
   1796..2449    +  CDS            HIS3: HIS7_YEAST - Experimental evidence at protein level: Swiss-Prot protein existence level 1. From Saccharomyces cerevisiae (strain ATCC 204508 / S288c) (Baker's yeast).
   2456..2653    +  terminator     TEF terminator: Ashbya gossypii TEF terminator
   2758..2776    -  promoter       T7 promoter: promoter for bacteriophage T7 RNA polymerase
   2798..2851    -  CDS            lacI (fragment): lac repressor; lacI; The lac repressor binds to the lac operator to inhibit transcription in E. coli. This inhibition can be relieved by adding lactose or isopropyl-β-D-thiogalactopyranoside (IPTG).
   3034..3622    -  rep_origin     ori: high-copy-number ColE1/pMB1/pBR322/pUC origin of replication
   3793..4653    -  CDS            AmpR: β-lactamase; bla; confers resistance to ampicillin, carbenicillin, and related antibiotics
   4654..4758    -  promoter       AmpR promoter: bla
   4853..4888    +  CDS            rop (fragment): Rop protein, which maintains plasmids at low copy number; rop
   4990..5041    +  misc_feature   bom (fragment): basis of mobility region from pBR322
   5104..2       +  promoter       SP6 promoter (across the origin): promoter for bacteriophage SP6 RNA polymerase
