[The description below was written by a language model from this plasmid's Addgene catalogue record and pLannotate feature annotations shown in this document.]
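Description:
pFA6a-FKBP-GFP-HIS3MX6 is a yeast genomic-targeting template plasmid built on the pFA6a-GFP(S65T)-HIS3MX6 backbone and intended for PCR-based tagging of yeast genes. It is not designed to replicate in yeast: the feature table shows no yeast origin or centromere, only a high-copy ColE1/pUC-type origin and an ampicillin-resistance gene (β-lactamase with its own promoter) for propagation in E. coli. Short remnants of lacI, rop and the pBR322 bom region, along with flanking T7 and SP6 promoters, are carry-overs from the cloning backbone. The catalogue lists a total size of about 5.05 kb, whereas the sequenced record is slightly longer at about 5.1 kb.

The functional module begins with a synthetic 351 bp insert encoding FKBP(F36V), also called DmrB, a mutant of FKBP12 that binds synthetic ligands which do not bind the wild-type protein. This is followed by a GFP coding sequence and the S. cerevisiae ADH1 terminator. No promoter precedes the FKBP-GFP segment, consistent with a cassette meant to be amplified with homology-bearing primers and integrated in frame at the 3' end of a chromosomal gene, so that the tagged protein is expressed from its native promoter. Downstream lies the HIS3MX6 marker, a HIS3-type coding sequence driven by the Ashbya gossypii TEF promoter and terminator, which allows selection of integrants by histidine prototrophy. According to the associated publication title, the resulting fusions are used for chemically induced dimerization of FKBP to study endocytosis by live-cell imaging in budding yeast, with GFP allowing the tagged protein to be visualised.
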