Addgene plasmid #183023: pFA6a-FKBP-GFP-HIS3MX6
Purpose: PCR-based tagging of yeast
Depositing lab: Santiago Di Pietro. Depositing organization: Colorado State University, Fort Collins. Publication: Utilizing chemically induced dimerization of FKBP to analyze endocytosis by live-cell imaging in budding yeast. Lamb AK, Di Pietro SM. STAR Protoc. 2022 Apr 14;3(2):101323. doi: 10.1016/j.xpro.2022.101323. eCollection 2022 Jun 17. PubMed 35496798.
Backbone
  Vector backbone: pFA6a-GFP(S65T)-HIS3MX6
  Backbone size w/o insert (bp): 4698
  Total vector size (bp): 5049
  Vector type: Yeast Genomic Targeting
  Selectable markers: HIS3
Growth in bacteria
  Bacterial resistance: Ampicillin, 100 μg/mL
  Growth temperature: 37°C
  Growth strain: DH5alpha
  Copy number: High Copy
Gene/Insert
  Gene/Insert name: FKBP (alt names: FKBP12; FKBP (F36V); DmrB)
  Species: Synthetic
  Insert size (bp): 351
Terms and licenses: Academic/Nonprofit Terms; Industry Terms: Not Available to Industry
How to cite: pFA6a-FKBP-GFP-HIS3MX6 was a gift from Santiago Di Pietro (Addgene plasmid # 183023 ; http://n2t.net/addgene:183023 ; RRID:Addgene_183023)
